>Addgene plasmid #85841 | Human a4 nicotinic subunit crystallization construct | addgene full sequence | sequence record 171121 | Addgene NGS Result
AGTTCACCTTGATGCCGTTCTTCTGCTTGTCGGCCATGATATAGACGTTGTGGCTGTTGTAGTTGTACTC
CAGCTTGTGCCCCAGGATGTTGCCGTCCTCCTTGAAGTCGATGCCCTTCAGCTCGATGCGGTTCACCAGG
GTGTCGCCCTCGAACTTCACCTCGGCGCGGGTCTTGTAGTTGCCGTCGTCCTTGAAGAAGATGGTGCGCT
CCTGGACGTAGCCTTCGGGCATGGCGGACTTGAAGAAGTCGTGCTGCTTCATGTGGTCGGGGTAGCGGCT
GAAGCACTGCACGCCGTAGGTCAGGGTGGTCACGAGGGTGGGCCAGGGCACGGGCAGCTTGCCGGTGGTG
CAGATGAACTTCAGGGTCAGCTTGCCGTAGGTGGCATCGCCCTCGCCCTCGCCGGACACGCTGAACTTGT
GGCCGTTTACGTCGCCGTCCAGCTCGACCAGGATGGGCACCACCCCGGTGAACAGCTCCTCGCCCTTGCT
CACCGGGTGATCAAGTCTTCGTCGAGTGATTGTAAATAAAATGTAATTTACAGTATAGTATTTTAATTAA
TATACAAATGATTTGATAATAATTCTTATTTAACTATAATATATTGTGTTGGGTTGAATTAAAGGTCCGT
ATACTCCGGAATATTAATAGGATCCCGGTCCGAGCGCGCGGAATTCAATATTGGCCATTAGCCATATTAT
TCATTGGTTATATAGCATAAATCAATATTGGCTATTGGCCATTGCATACGTTGTATCTATATCATAATAT
GTACATTTATATTGGCTCATGTCCAATATGACCGCCATGTTGGCATTGATTATTGACTAGTTATTAATAG
TAATCAATTACGGGGTCATTAGTTCATAGCCCATATATGGAGTTCCGCGTTACATAACTTACGGTAAATG
GCCCGCCTGGCTGACCGCCCAACGACCCCCGCCCATTGACGTCAATAATGACGTATGTTCCCATAGTAAC
GCCAATAGGGACTTTCCATTGACGTCAATGGGTGGAGTATTTACGGTAAACTGCCCACTTGGCAGTACAT
CAAGTGTATCATATGCCAAGTCCGCCCCCTATTGACGTCAATGACGGTAAATGGCCCGCCTGGCATTATG
CCCAGTACATGACCTTACGGGACTTTCCTACTTGGCAGTACATCTACGTATTAGTCATCGCTATTACCAT
GGTGATGCGGTTTTGGCAGTACACCAATGGGCGTGGATAGCGGTTTGACTCACGGGGATTTCCAAGTCTC
CACCCCATTGACGTCAATGGGAGTTTGTTTTGGCACCAAAATCAACGGGACTTTCCAAAATGTCGTAATA
ACCCCGCCCCGTTGACGCAAATGGGCGGTAGGCGTGTACGGTGGGAGGTCTATATAAGCAGAGCTCGTTT
AGTGAACCGTCAGATCACTAGAAGCTTTATTGCGGTAGTTTATCACAGTTAAATTGCTAACGCAGTCAGT
GCTTCTGACACAACAGTCTCGAACTTAAGCTGCAGAAGTTGGTCGTGAGGCACTGGGCAGGTAAGTATCA
AGGTTACAAGACAGGTTTAAGGAGACCAATAGAAACTGGGCTTGTCGAGACAGAGAAGACTCTTGCGTTT
CTGATAGGCACCTATTGGTCTTACTGACATCCACTTTGCCTTTCTCTCCACAGGTGTCCACTCCCAGTTC
AATTACAGCTCTTAAGGCTAGAGTACTTAATACGACTCACTATAGGCTAGCCTCGAGGCGGCCGCCACCA
TGGAGCTAGGGGGCCCCGGAGCGCCGCGGCTGCTGCCGCCGCTGCTGCTGCTTCTGGGGACCGGCCTCCT
GCGCGCCAGCAGCCATGTGGAGACCCGGGCCCACGCCGAGGAGCGGCTCCTGAAGAAACTCTTCTCCGGT
TACAACAAGTGGTCCCGACCCGTGGCCAACATCTCGGACGTGGTCCTCGTCCGCTTCGGCCTGTCCATCG
CTCAGCTCATTGACGTGGATGAGAAGAACCAGATGATGACCACGAACGTATGGGTGAAGCAGGAGTGGCA
CGACTACAAGCTGCGCTGGGACCCAGCTGACTATGAGAATGTCACCTCCATCCGCATCCCCTCCGAGCTC
ATCTGGCGGCCGGACATCGTCCTCTACAACAATGCTGACGGGGACTTCGCGGTCACCCACCTGACCAAGG
CCCACCTGTTCCATGACGGGCGGGTGCAGTGGACTCCCCCGGCCATTTACAAGAGCTCCTGCAGCATCGA
CGTCACCTTCTTCCCCTTCGACCAGCAGAACTGCACCATGAAATTCGGCTCCTGGACCTACGACAAGGCC
AAGATCGACCTGGTGAACATGCACAGCCGCGTGGACCAGCTGGACTTCTGGGAGAGTGGCGAGTGGGTCA
TCGTGGACGCCGTGGGCACCTACAACACCAGGAAGTACGAGTGCTGCGCCGAGATCTACCCGGACATCAC
CTATGCCTTCGTCATCCGGCGGCTGCCGCTCTTCTACACCATCAACCTCATCATCCCCTGCCTGCTCATC
TCCTGCCTCACCGTGCTGGTCTTCTACCTGCCCTCCGAGTGTGGCGAGAAGATCACGCTGTGCATCTCCG
TGCTGCTGTCGCTCACCGTCTTCCTGCTGCTCATCACCGAGATCATCCCGTCCACCTCACTGGTCATCCC
ACTCATCGGCGAGTACCTGCTGTTCACCATGATCTTCGTCACCCTGTCCATCGTCATCACGGTCTTCGTG
CTCAACGTGCACCACCGCTCGCCACGCACGCACACCATGCCCACCTGGGTACGCAGGGTCTTCCTGGACA
TCGTGCCACGACTGCTCCTCATGAAGCGGCCGTCCGTGGTCGACACAGACTTCGAAAGATCGGTGAAGGA
GGACTGGAAGTACGTGGCCATGGTCATCGACCGCATCTTCCTCTGGATGTTCATCATCGTCTGCCTGCTG
GGGACGGTGGGCCTCTTTCTGCCGCCCTGGCTGGCTGGCATGATCTAAGGTACCAAGCTTAATCAACCTC
TGGATTACAAAATTTGTGAAAGATTGACTGGTATTCTTAACTATGTTGCTCCTTTTACGCTATGTGAATA
CGCTGCTTTAATGCCTTTGTATCATGCTATTGCTTCCCGTATGGCTTTCATTTTCTCCTCCTTGTATAAA
TCCTGGTTGCTGTCTCTTTATGAGGAGTTGTGGCCCGTTGTCAGGCAACGTGGCGTGGTGTGCACTGTGT
TTGCTGACGCAACCCCCACTGGTTGGGGCATTGCCACCACCTGTCAGCTCCTTTCCGGGACTTTCGCTTT
CCCCCTCCCTATTGCCACGGCGGAACTCATCGCCGCCTGCCTTGCCCGCTGCTGGACAGGGGCTCGGCTG
TTGGGCACTGACAATTCCGTGGTGTTGTCGGGGAAGCTGACGTCCTTTCCATGGCTGCTCGCCTGTGTTG
CCACCTGGATTCTGCGCGGGACGTCCTTCTGCTACGTCCCTTCGGCCCTCAATCCAGCGGACCTTCCTTC
CCGCGGCCTGCTGCCGGCTCTGCGGCCTCTTCCGCGTCTTCGCCTTCGCCCTCAGACGAGTCGGATCTCC
CTTTGGGCCGCCTCCCCGCCTGCAGTCTGACAAGCTTGTCGAGAAGTACTAGAGGATCATAATCAGCCAT
ACCACATTTGTAGAGGTTTTACTTGCTTTAAAAAACCTCCCACACCTCCCCCTGAACCTGAAACATAAAA
TGAATGCAATTGTTGTTGTTAACTTGTTTATTGCAGCTTATAATGGTTACAAATAAAGCAATAGCATCAC
AAATTTCACAAATAAAGCATTTTTTTCACTGCATTCTAGTTGTGGTTTGTCCAAACTCATCAATGTATCT
TATCATGTCTGGATCTGATCACTGCTTGAGCCTAGGAGATCCGAACCAGATAAGTGAAATCTAGTTCCAA
ACTATTTTGTCATTTTTAATTTTCGTATTAGCTTACGACGCTACACCCAGTTCCCATCTATTTTGTCACT
CTTCCCTAAATAATCCTTAAAAACTCCATTTCCACCCCTCCCAGTTCCCAACTATTTTGTCCGCCCACAG
CGGGGCATTTTTCTTCCTGTTATGTTTTTAATCAAACATCCTGCCAACTCCATGTGACAAACCGTCATCT
TCGGCTACTTTTTCTCTGTCACAGAATGAAAATTTTTCTGTCATCTCTTCGTTATTAATGTTTGTAATTG
ACTGAATATCAACGCTTATTTGCAGCCTGAATGGCGAATGGG
[124 nt withheld, positions 4243-4366]
C
[91 nt withheld, positions 4368-4458]
A
[49 nt withheld, positions 4460-4508]
CCTTTGACGTTGGAGTCCACGTTCTT
[37 nt withheld, positions 4535-4571]
ACCCTATCTCGGTCTATTCTTTTGATTTATAAGGGATTTTGCCGATTTCGGCCTATTGGTTAAAAAATGA
GCTGATTTAACAAAAATTTAACGCGAATTTTAACAAAATATTAACGCTTACAATTTAGGTGGCACTTTTC
GGGGAAATGTGCGCGGAACCCCTATTTGTTTATTTTTCTAAATACATTCAAATATGTATCCGCTCATGAG
ACAATAACCCTGATAAATGCTTCAATAATATTGAAAAAGGAAGAGTATGAGTATTCAACATTTCCGTGTC
GCCCTTATTCCCTTTTTTGCGGCATTTTGCCTTCCTGTTTTTGCTCACCCAGAAACGCTGGTGAAAGTAA
AAGATGCTGAAGATCAGTTGGGTGCACGAGTGGGTTACATCGAACTGGATCTCAACAGCGGTAAGATCCT
TGAGAGTTTTCGCCCCGAAGAACGTTTTCCAATGATGAGCACTTTTAAAGTTCTGCTATGTGGCGCGGTA
TTATCCCGTATTGACGCCGGGCAAGAGCAACTCGGTCGCCGCATACACTATTCTCAGAATGACTTGGTTG
AGTACTCACCAGTCACAGAAAAGCATCTTACGGATGGCATGACAGTAAGAGAATTATGCAGTGCTGCCAT
AACCATGAGTGATAACACTGCGGCCAACTTACTTCTGACAACGATCGGAGGACCGAAGGAGCTAACCGCT
TTTTTGCACAACATGGGGGATCATGTAACTCGCCTTGATCGTTGGGAACCGGAGCTGAATGAAGCCATAC
CAAACGACGAGCGTGACACCACGATGCCTGTAGCAATGGCAACAACGTTGCGCAAACTATTAACTGGCGA
ACTACTTACTCTAGCTTCCCGGCAACAATTAATAGACTGGATGGAGGCGGATAAAGTTGCAGGACCACTT
CTGCGCTCGGCCCTTCCGGCTGGCTGGTTTATTGCTGATAAATCTGGAGCCGGTGAGCGTGGGTCTCGCG
GTATCATTGCAGCACTGGGGCCAGATGGTAAGCCCTCCCGTATCGTAGTTATCTACACGACGGGGAGTCA
GGCAACTATGGATGAACGAAATAGACAGATCGCTGAGATAGGTGCCTCACTGATTAAGCATTGGTAACTG
TCAGACCAAGTTTACTCATATATACTTTAGATTGATTTAAAACTTCATTTTTAATTTAAAAGGATCTAGG
TGAAGATCCTTTTTGATAATCTCATGACCAAAATCCCTTAACGTGAGTTTTCGTTCCACTGAGCGTCAGA
CCCCGTAGAAAAGATCAAAGGATCTTCTTGAGATCCTTTTTTTCTGCGCGTAATCTGCTGCTTGCAAACA
AAAAAACCACCGCTACCAGCGGTGGTTTGTTTGCCGGATCAAGAGCTACCAACTCTTTTTCCGAAGGTAA
CTGGCTTCAGCAGAGCGCAGATACCAAATACTGTTCTTCTAGTGTAGCCGTAGTTAGGCCACCACTTCAA
GAACTCTGTAGCACCGCCTACATACCTCGCTCTGCTAATCCTGTTACCAGTGGCTGCTGCCAGTGGCGAT
AAGTCGTGTCTTACCGGGTTGGACTCAAGACGATAGTTACCGGATAAGGCGCAGCGGTCGGGCTGAACGG
GGGGTTCGTGCACACAGCCCAGCTTGGAGCGAACGACCTACACCGAACTGAGATACCTACAGCGTGAGCT
ATGAGAAAGCGCCACGCTTCCCGAAGGGAGAAAGGCGGACAGGTATCCGGTAAGCGGCAGGGTCGGAACA
GGAGAGCGCACGAGGGAGCTTCCAGGGGGAAACGCCTGGTATCTTTATAGTCCTGTCGGGTTTCGCCACC
TCTGACTTGAGCGTCGATTTTTGTGATGCTCGTCAGGGGGGCGGAGCCTATGGAAAAACGCCAGCAACGC
GGCCTTTTTACGGTTCCTGGCCTTTTGCTGGCCTTTTGCTCACATGTTCTTTCCTGCGTTATCCCCTGAT
TCTGTGGATAACCGTATTACCGCCTTTGAGTGAGCTGATACCGCTCGCCGCAGCCGAACGACCGAGCGCA
GCGAGTCAGTGAGCGAGGAAGCGGAAGAGCGCCTGATGCGGTATTTTCTCCTTACGCATCTGTGCGGTAT
TTCACACCGCATAGACCAGCCGCGTAACCTGGCAAAATCGGTTACGGTTGAGTAATAAATGGATGCCCTG
CGTAAGCGGGTGTGGGCGGACAATAAAGTCTTAAACTGAACAAAATAGATCTAAACTATGACAATAAAGT
CTTAAACTAGACAGAATAGTTGTAAACTGAAATCAGTCCAGTTATGCTGTGAAAAAGCATACTGGACTTT
TGTTATGGCTAAAGCAAACTCTTCATTTTCTGAAGTGCAAATTGCCCGTCGTATTAAAGAGGGGCGTGGC
CAAGGGCATGGTAAAGACTATATTCGCGGCGTTGTGACAATTTACCGAACAACTCCGCGGCCGGGAAGCC
GATCTCGGCTTGAACGAATTGTTAGGTGGCGGTACTTGGGTCGATATCAAAGTGCATCACTTCTTCCCGT
ATGCCCAACTTTGTATAGAGAGCCACTGCGGGATCGTCACCGTAATCTGCTTGCACGTAGATCACATAAG
CACCAAGCGCGTTGGCCTCATGCTTGAGGAGATTGATGAGCGCGGTGGCAATGCCCTGCCTCCGGTGCTC
GCCGGAGACTGCGAGATCATAGATATAGATCTCACTACGCGGCTGCTCAAACTTGGGCAGAACGTAAGCC
GCGAGAGCGCCAACAACCGCTTCTTGGTCGAAGGCAGCAAGCGCGATGAATGTCTTACTACGGAGCAAGT
TCCCGAGGTAATCGGAGTCCGGCTGATGTTGGGAGTAGGTGGCTACGTCTCCGAACTCACGACCGAAAAG
ATCAAGAGCAGCCCGCATGGATTTGACTTGGTCAGGGCCGAGCCTACATGTGCGAATGATGCCCATACTT
GAGCCACCTAACTTTGTTTTAGGGCGACTGCCCTGCTGCGTAACATCGTTGCTGCTGCGTAACATCGTTG
CTGCTCCATAACATCAAACATCGACCCACGGCGTAACGCGCTTGCTGCTTGGATGCCCGAGGCATAGACT
GTACAAAAAAACAGTCATAACAAGCCATGAAAACCGCCACTGCGCCGTTACCACCGCTGCGTTCGGTCAA
GGTTCTGGACCAGTTGCGTGAGCGCATACGCTACTTGCATTACAGTTTACGAACCGAACAGGCTTATGTC
AACTGGGTTCGTGCCTTCATCCGTTTCCACGGTGTGCGTCACCCGGCAACCTTGGGCAGCAGCGAAGTCG
AGGCATTTCTGTCCTGGCTGGCGAACGAGCGCAAGGTTTCGGTCTCCACGCATCGTCAGGCATTGGCGGC
CTTGCTGTTCTTCTACGGCAAGGTGCTGTGCACGGATCTGCCCTTGCTTCAGGAGATCGGTAGACCTCGG
CCGTCGCGGCGCTTGCCGGTGGTGCTGACCCCGGATGAAGTGGTTCGCATCCTCGGTTTTCTGGAAGGCG
AGCATCGTTTGTTCGCCCAGGACTCTAGCTATAGTTCTAGTGGTTGGCTACGTACCCGTAGTGGCTATGG
CAGGGCTTGCCGCCCCGACGTTGGCTGCGAGCCCTGGGCCTTCACCCGAACTTGGGGGTTGGGGTGGGGA
AAAGGAAGAAACGCGGGCGTATTGGTCCCAATGGGGTCTCGGTGGGGTATCGACAGAGTGCCAGCCCTGG
GACCGAACCCCGCGTTTATGAACAAACGACCCAACACCCGTGCGTTTTATTCTGTCTTTTTATTGCCGTC
ATAGCGCGGGTTCCTTCCGGTATTGTCTCCTTCCGTGTTTCAGTTAGCCTCCCCCATCTCCCGGTTCCGC
ATGCTATGCATCCTTGTACAGCTCGTCCATGCCGAGAGTGATCCCGGCGGCGGTCACGAACTCCAGCAGG
ACCATGTGATCGCGCTTCTCGTTGGGGTCTTTGCTCAGCTTGGACTGGGTGCTCAGGTAGTGGTTGTCGG
GCAGCAGCACGGGGCCGTCGCCGATGGGGGTGTTCTGCTGGTAGTGGTCGGCGAGCTGCACGCTGCCGTC
CTCGATGTTGTGGCGGATCTTGA
Features (pLannotate 1.2.2; 22 found; start..end, strand, type, name):
    518..627     -  promoter       p10 promoter: baculovirus promoter for expression in insect cells
    814..1191    +  enhancer       CMV enhancer: human cytomegalovirus immediate early enhancer
   1193..1392    +  promoter       CMV promoter: human cytomegalovirus (CMV) immediate early promoter
   1531..1663    +  intron         chimeric intron: chimera between introns from human β-globin and immunoglobulin heavy chain genes
   1708..1726    +  promoter       T7 promoter: promoter for bacteriophage T7 RNA polymerase
   1810..2985    +  CDS            CHRNA2 (fragment): ACHA2_HUMAN - Experimental evidence at protein level: Swiss-Prot protein existence level 1. After binding acetylcholine, the AChR responds by an extensive change in conformation that affects all subunits and leads to opening of an ion-conducting channel across the plasma membrane. From Homo sapiens (Human).
   3001..3589    +  misc_feature   WPRE: woodchuck hepatitis virus posttranscriptional regulatory element
   3625..3708    +  CDS            large T antigen (fragment): large T antigen from SV40 (simian virus 40)
   3731..3865    +  polyA_signal   SV40 poly(A) signal: SV40 polyadenylation signal
   3894..4059    -  mobile_element Tn7L: mini-Tn7 element (left end of the Tn7 transposon) Tn7
   4222..4238    +  CDS            lacZα (fragment): LacZα fragment of β-galactosidase; lacZ fragment
   4243..4697    +  rep_origin     f1 ori (sequence partly withheld): f1 bacteriophage origin of replication; arrow indicates direction of (+) strand synthesis
   4723..4827    +  promoter       AmpR promoter: bla
   4828..5688    +  CDS            AmpR: β-lactamase; bla; confers resistance to ampicillin, carbenicillin, and related antibiotics
   5859..6447    +  rep_origin     ori: high-copy-number ColE1/pMB1/pBR322/pUC origin of replication
   6633..6684    -  misc_feature   bom (fragment): basis of mobility region from pBR322
   6752..6976    -  mobile_element Tn7R: mini-Tn7 element (right end of the Tn7 transposon) Tn7
   7043..7576    -  CDS            GmR: gentamycin acetyltransferase; aacC1; confers resistance to gentamycin
   7765..7793    -  promoter       Pc promoter: intI1 (promoter lies within the coding sequence); class 1 integron promoter
   7771..8130    -  CDS            YPR2_ECOLX (fragment): Protein predicted: Swiss-Prot protein existence level 4. From Escherichia coli.
   8301..8349    -  polyA_signal   HSV TK poly(A) signal: herpes simplex virus thymidine kinase polyadenylation signal (Cole and Stacy, 1985)
   8434..493     -  CDS            mEGFP (across the origin): mEGFP is a basic (constitutively fluorescent) green fluorescent protein published in 2002, derived from Aequorea victoria. It has moderate acid sensitivity.
