[The description below was written by a language model from this plasmid's Addgene catalogue record and pLannotate feature annotations shown in this document.]
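Description:
Human a4 nicotinic subunit crystallization construct is a BacMam transfer plasmid of about 8.7 kb, built on the pEZT-BM backbone. It can be used for direct transfection of mammalian cells or to generate recombinant baculovirus that delivers the gene into them. In bacteria it is maintained at high copy from a ColE1/pUC-type origin under ampicillin selection, and an f1 origin is also present. Tn7L and Tn7R ends flank the expression cassettes together with a gentamicin resistance gene. This arrangement allows site-specific transposition of that segment into a baculovirus bacmid in E. coli.

The payload is a 1,239 bp engineered version of the human CHRNA4 (α4 nicotinic acetylcholine receptor subunit) coding sequence, cloned between NotI and KpnI sites. The record calls it the published crystallization construct but does not specify what modifications were made. The automated annotation labels this open reading frame as a CHRNA2 fragment. This most likely reflects homology among nicotinic α subunits, since the catalogue entry identifies the gene as CHRNA4. Expression is driven by the CMV enhancer/promoter followed by a chimeric β-globin/immunoglobulin intron, with a T7 promoter just upstream of the insert. A WPRE and an SV40 polyadenylation signal lie downstream to boost transcript processing and stability.

On the opposite strand, a baculoviral p10 promoter drives mEGFP, terminated by an HSV TK poly(A) signal. This gives a fluorescent marker in insect cells, useful for following virus production. The plasmid was made to produce α4 subunit protein in mammalian cells for the X-ray structure determination of the human α4β2 nicotinic receptor, which presumably requires co-expression with a matching β2 construct.
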