Addgene plasmid #85841: Human a4 nicotinic subunit crystallization construct
Purpose: pEZT-BM vector with alpha4 gene after CMV promoter, published crystallization construct
Depositing lab: Ryan Hibbs. Depositing organization: University of Texas Southwestern Medical Center. Publication: X-ray structure of the human alpha4beta2 nicotinic receptor. Morales-Perez CL, Noviello CM, Hibbs RE. Nature. 2016 Oct 3;538(7625):411-415. doi: 10.1038/nature19785. PubMed 27698419.
Backbone
  Vector backbone: pEZT-BM
  Backbone manufacturer: Hibbs Lab
  Total vector size (bp): 8657
  Vector type: Mammalian Expression ; Baculovirus (bacmam) production and mammalian expression
  Selectable markers: mEGFP
Growth in bacteria
  Bacterial resistance: Ampicillin, 100 μg/mL
  Growth temperature: 37°C
  Growth strain: DH5alpha
  Copy number: High Copy
Gene/Insert
  Gene/Insert name: Human a4 nAChR subunit crystallization construct
  Species: H. sapiens (human)
  Insert size (bp): 1239
  Entrez Gene: CHRNA4 (a.k.a. BFNC, EBN, EBN1, NACHR, NACHRA4, NACRA4)
  Promoter: CMV
  Cloning method: Restriction Enzyme; 5′ cloning site NotI (not destroyed); 3′ cloning site KpnI (not destroyed)
  Sequencing primers: 5′ ttgcctttctctccacaggt; 3′ catgatacaaaggcattaaag
Resource information
  A portion of this plasmid was derived from a plasmid made by: Jon Lindstrom at the University of Pennsylvania
Terms and licenses: Academic/Nonprofit Terms; Industry Terms: Not Available to Industry
How to cite: Human a4 nicotinic subunit crystallization construct was a gift from Ryan Hibbs (Addgene plasmid # 85841 ; http://n2t.net/addgene:85841 ; RRID:Addgene_85841)
