>Addgene plasmid #85841 | Human a4 nicotinic subunit crystallization construct | depositor partial sequence | sequence record 168319 | full insert coding sequence
ATGGAGCTAGGGGGCCCCGGAGCGCCGCGGCTGCTGCCGCCGCTGCTGCTGCTTCTGGGGACCGGCCTCC
TGCGCGCCAGCAGCCATGTGGAGACCCGGGCCCACGCCGAGGAGCGGCTCCTGAAGAAACTCTTCTCCGG
TTACAACAAGTGGTCCCGACCCGTGGCCAACATCTCGGACGTGGTCCTCGTCCGCTTCGGCCTGTCCATC
GCTCAGCTCATTGACGTGGATGAGAAGAACCAGATGATGACCACGAACGTATGGGTGAAGCAGGAGTGGC
ACGACTACAAGCTGCGCTGGGACCCAGCTGACTATGAGAATGTCACCTCCATCCGCATCCCCTCCGAGCT
CATCTGGCGGCCGGACATCGTCCTCTACAACAATGCTGACGGGGACTTCGCGGTCACCCACCTGACCAAG
GCCCACCTGTTCCATGACGGGCGGGTGCAGTGGACTCCCCCGGCCATTTACAAGAGCTCCTGCAGCATCG
ACGTCACCTTCTTCCCCTTCGACCAGCAGAACTGCACCATGAAATTCGGCTCCTGGACCTACGACAAGGC
CAAGATCGACCTGGTGAACATGCACAGCCGCGTGGACCAGCTGGACTTCTGGGAGAGTGGCGAGTGGGTC
ATCGTGGACGCCGTGGGCACCTACAACACCAGGAAGTACGAGTGCTGCGCCGAGATCTACCCGGACATCA
CCTATGCCTTCGTCATCCGGCGGCTGCCGCTCTTCTACACCATCAACCTCATCATCCCCTGCCTGCTCAT
CTCCTGCCTCACCGTGCTGGTCTTCTACCTGCCCTCCGAGTGTGGCGAGAAGATCACGCTGTGCATCTCC
GTGCTGCTGTCGCTCACCGTCTTCCTGCTGCTCATCACCGAGATCATCCCGTCCACCTCACTGGTCATCC
CACTCATCGGCGAGTACCTGCTGTTCACCATGATCTTCGTCACCCTGTCCATCGTCATCACGGTCTTCGT
GCTCAACGTGCACCACCGCTCGCCACGCACGCACACCATGCCCACCTGGGTACGCAGGGTCTTCCTGGAC
ATCGTGCCACGACTGCTCCTCATGAAGCGGCCGTCCGTGGTCGACACAGACTTCGAAAGATCGGTGAAGG
AGGACTGGAAGTACGTGGCCATGGTCATCGACCGCATCTTCCTCTGGATGTTCATCATCGTCTGCCTGCT
GGGGACGGTGGGCCTCTTTCTGCCGCCCTGGCTGGCTGGCATGATCTAA
